>Addgene plasmid #80215 | non-targeting control gRNA (BRDN0001147708) | depositor full sequence | sequence record 150908 | Full Sequence
CCCGGGTGCAAAGATGGATAAAGTTTTAAACAGAGAGGAATCTTTGCAGCTAATGGACCTTCTAGGTCTT
GAAAGGAGTGGGAATTGGCTCCGGTGCCCGTCAGTGGGCAGAGCGCACATCGCCCACAGTCCCCGAGAAG
TTGGGGGGAGGGGTCGGCAATTGATCCGGTGCCTAGAGAAGGTGGCGCGGGGTAAACTGGGAAAGTGATG
TCGTGTACTGGCTCCGCCTTTTTCCCGAGGGTGGGGGAGAACCGTATATAAGTGCAGTAGTCGCCGTGAA
CGTTCTTTTTCGCAACGGGTTTGCCGCCAGAACACAGGTAAGTGCCGTGTGTGGTTCCCGCGGGCCTGGC
CTCTTTACGGGTTATGGCCCTTGCGTGCCTTGAATTACTTCCACCTGGCTGCAGTACGTGATTCTTGATC
CCGAGCTTCGGGTTGGAAGTGGGTGGGAGAGTTCGAGGCCTTGCGCTTAAGGAGCCCCTTCGCCTCGTGC
TTGAGTTGAGGCCTGGCCTGGGCGCTGGGGCCGCCGCGTGCGAATCTGGTGGCACCTTCGCGCCTGTCTC
GCTGCTTTCGATAAGTCTCTAGCCATTTAAAATTTTTGATGACCTGCTGCGACGCTTTTTTTCTGGCAAG
ATAGTCTTGTAAATGCGGGCCAAGATCTGCACACTGGTATTTCGGTTTTTGGGGCCGCGGGCGGCGACGG
GGCCCGTGCGTCCCAGCGCACATGTTCGGCGAGGCGGGGCCTGCGAGCGCGGCCACCGAGAATCGGACGG
GGGTAGTCTCAAGCTGGCCGGCCTGCTCTGGTGCCTGGCCTCGCGCCGCCGTGTATCGCCCCGCCCTGGG
CGGCAAGGCTGGCCCGGTCGGCACCAGTTGCGTGAGCGGAAAGATGGCCGCTTCCCGGCCCTGCTGCAGG
GAGCTCAAAATGGAGGACGCGGCGCTCGGGAGAGCGGGCGGGTGAGTCACCCACACAAAGGAAAAGGGCC
TTTCCGTCCTCAGCCGTCGCTTCATGTGACTCCACGGAGTACCGGGCGCCGTCCAGGCACCTCGATTAGT
TCTCGAGCTTTTGGAGTACGTCGTCTTTAGGTTGGGGGGAGGGGTTTTATGCGATGGAGTTTCCCCACAC
TGAGTGGGTGGAGACTGAAGTTAGGCCAGCTTGGCACTTGATGTAATTCTCCTTGGAATTTGCCCTTTTT
GAGTTTGGATCTTGGTTCATTCTCAAGCCTCAGACAGTGGTTCAAAGTTTTTTTCTTCCATTTCAGGTGT
CGTGACGTACGGCCACCATGACCGAGTACAAGCCCACGGTGCGCCTCGCCACCCGCGACGACGTCCCCAG
GGCCGTACGCACCCTCGCCGCCGCGTTCGCCGACTACCCCGCCACGCGCCACACCGTCGATCCGGACCGC
CACATCGAGCGGGTCACCGAGCTGCAAGAACTCTTCCTCACGCGCGTCGGGCTCGACATCGGCAAGGTGT
GGGTCGCGGACGACGGCGCCGCCGTGGCGGTCTGGACCACGCCGGAGAGCGTCGAAGCGGGGGCGGTGTT
CGCCGAGATCGGCCCGCGCATGGCCGAGTTGAGCGGTTCCCGGCTGGCCGCGCAGCAACAGATGGAAGGC
CTCCTGGCGCCGCACCGGCCCAAGGAGCCCGCGTGGTTCCTGGCCACCGTCGGAGTCTCGCCCGACCACC
AGGGCAAGGGTCTGGGCAGCGCCGTCGTGCTCCCCGGAGTGGAGGCGGCCGAGCGCGCCGGGGTGCCCGC
CTTCCTGGAGACCTCCGCGCCCCGCAACCTCCCCTTCTACGAGCGGCTCGGCTTCACCGTCACCGCCGAC
GTCGAGGTGCCCGAAGGACCGCGCACCTGGTGCATGACCCGCAAGCCCGGTGCCTGAACGCGTTAAGTCG
ACAATCAACCTCTGGATTACAAAATTTGTGAAAGATTGACTGGTATTCTTAACTATGTTGCTCCTTTTAC
GCTATGTGGATACGCTGCTTTAATGCCTTTGTATCATGCTATTGCTTCCCGTATGGCTTTCATTTTCTCC
TCCTTGTATAAATCCTGGTTGCTGTCTCTTTATGAGGAGTTGTGGCCCGTTGTCAGGCAACGTGGCGTGG
TGTGCACTGTGTTTGCTGACGCAACCCCCACTGGTTGGGGCATTGCCACCACCTGTCAGCTCCTTTCCGG
GACTTTCGCTTTCCCCCTCCCTATTGCCACGGCGGAACTCATCGCCGCCTGCCTTGCCCGCTGCTGGACA
GGGGCTCGGCTGTTGGGCACTGACAATTCCGTGGTGTTGTCGGGGAAATCATCGTCCTTTCCTTGGCTGC
TCGCCTGTGTTGCCACCTGGATTCTGCGCGGGACGTCCTTCTGCTACGTCCCTTCGGCCCTCAATCCAGC
GGACCTTCCTTCCCGCGGCCTGCTGCCGGCTCTGCGGCCTCTTCCGCGTCTTCGCCTTCGCCCTCAGACG
AGTCGGATCTCCCTTTGGGCCGCCTCCCCGCGTCGACTTTAAGACCAATGACTTACAAGGCAGCTGTAGA
TCTTAGCCACTTTTTAAAAGAAAAGGGGGGACTGGAAGGGCTAATTCACTCCCAACGAAGACAAGATCTG
CTTTTTGCTTGTACTGGGTCTCTCTGGTTAGACCAGATCTGAGCCTGGGAGCTCTCTGGCTAACTAGGGA
ACCCACTGCTTAAGCCTCAATAAAGCTTGCCTTGAGTGCTTCAAGTAGTGTGTGCCCGTCTGTTGTGTGA
CTCTGGTAACTAGAGATCCCTCAGACCCTTTTAGTCAGTGTGGAAAATCTCTAGCAGTACGTATAGTAGT
TCATGTCATCTTATTATTCAGTATTTATAACTTGCAAAGAAATGAATATCAGAGAGTGAGAGGAACTTGT
TTATTGCAGCTTATAATGGTTACAAATAAAGCAATAGCATCACAAATTTCACAAATAAAGCATTTTTTTC
ACTGCATTCTAGTTGTGGTTTGTCCAAACTCATCAATGTATCTTATCATGTCTGGCTCTAGCTATCCCGC
CCCTAACTCCGCCCATCCCGCCCCTAACTCCGCCCAGTTCCGCCCATTCTCCGCCCCATGGCTGACTAAT
TTTTTTTATTTATGCAGAGGCCGAGGCCGCCTCGGCCTCTGAGCTATTCCAGAAGTAGTGAGGAGGCTTT
TTTGGAGGCCTAGGGACGTACCCAATTCGCCCTATAGTGAGTCGTATTACGCGCGCTCACTGGCCGTCGT
TTTACAACGTCGTGACTGGGAAAACCCTGGCGTTACCCAACTTAATCGCCTTGCAGCACATCCCCCTTTC
GCCAGCTGGCGTAATAGCGAAGAGGCCCGCACCGATCGCCCTTCCCAACAGTTGCGCAGCCTGAATGGCG
AATGGG
[124 nt withheld, positions 3367-3490]
C
[91 nt withheld, positions 3492-3582]
A
[49 nt withheld, positions 3584-3632]
CCTTTGACGTTGGAGTCCACGTTCTTT
[37 nt withheld, positions 3660-3696]
ACCCTATCTCGGTCTATTCTTTTGATTTATAAGGGATTTTGCCGATTTCGGCCTATTGGTTAAAAAATGA
GCTGATTTAACAAAAATTTAACGCGAATTTTAACAAAATATTAACGCTTACAATTTAGGTGGCACTTTTC
GGGGAAATGTGCGCGGAACCCCTATTTGTTTATTTTTCTAAATACATTCAAATATGTATCCGCTCATGAG
ACAATAACCCTGATAAATGCTTCAATAATATTGAAAAAGGAAGAGTATGAGTATTCAACATTTCCGTGTC
GCCCTTATTCCCTTTTTTGCGGCATTTTGCCTTCCTGTTTTTGCTCACCCAGAAACGCTGGTGAAAGTAA
AAGATGCTGAAGATCAGTTGGGTGCACGAGTGGGTTACATCGAACTGGATCTCAACAGCGGTAAGATCCT
TGAGAGTTTTCGCCCCGAAGAACGTTTTCCAATGATGAGCACTTTTAAAGTTCTGCTATGTGGCGCGGTA
TTATCCCGTATTGACGCCGGGCAAGAGCAACTCGGTCGCCGCATACACTATTCTCAGAATGACTTGGTTG
AGTACTCACCAGTCACAGAAAAGCATCTTACGGATGGCATGACAGTAAGAGAATTATGCAGTGCTGCCAT
AACCATGAGTGATAACACTGCGGCCAACTTACTTCTGACAACGATCGGAGGACCGAAGGAGCTAACCGCT
TTTTTGCACAACATGGGGGATCATGTAACTCGCCTTGATCGTTGGGAACCGGAGCTGAATGAAGCCATAC
CAAACGACGAGCGTGACACCACGATGCCTGTAGCAATGGCAACAACGTTGCGCAAACTATTAACTGGCGA
ACTACTTACTCTAGCTTCCCGGCAACAATTAATAGACTGGATGGAGGCGGATAAAGTTGCAGGACCACTT
CTGCGCTCGGCCCTTCCGGCTGGCTGGTTTATTGCTGATAAATCTGGAGCCGGTGAGCGTGGGTCTCGCG
GTATCATTGCAGCACTGGGGCCAGATGGTAAGCCCTCCCGTATCGTAGTTATCTACACGACGGGGAGTCA
GGCAACTATGGATGAACGAAATAGACAGATCGCTGAGATAGGTGCCTCACTGATTAAGCATTGGTAACTG
TCAGACCAAGTTTACTCATATATACTTTAGATTGATTTAAAACTTCATTTTTAATTTAAAAGGATCTAGG
TGAAGATCCTTTTTGATAATCTCATGACCAAAATCCCTTAACGTGAGTTTTCGTTCCACTGAGCGTCAGA
CCCCGTAGAAAAGATCAAAGGATCTTCTTGAGATCCTTTTTTTCTGCGCGTAATCTGCTGCTTGCAAACA
AAAAAACCACCGCTACCAGCGGTGGTTTGTTTGCCGGATCAAGAGCTACCAACTCTTTTTCCGAAGGTAA
CTGGCTTCAGCAGAGCGCAGATACCAAATACTGTTCTTCTAGTGTAGCCGTAGTTAGGCCACCACTTCAA
GAACTCTGTAGCACCGCCTACATACCTCGCTCTGCTAATCCTGTTACCAGTGGCTGCTGCCAGTGGCGAT
AAGTCGTGTCTTACCGGGTTGGACTCAAGACGATAGTTACCGGATAAGGCGCAGCGGTCGGGCTGAACGG
GGGGTTCGTGCACACAGCCCAGCTTGGAGCGAACGACCTACACCGAACTGAGATACCTACAGCGTGAGCT
ATGAGAAAGCGCCACGCTTCCCGAAGGGAGAAAGGCGGACAGGTATCCGGTAAGCGGCAGGGTCGGAACA
GGAGAGCGCACGAGGGAGCTTCCAGGGGGAAACGCCTGGTATCTTTATAGTCCTGTCGGGTTTCGCCACC
TCTGACTTGAGCGTCGATTTTTGTGATGCTCGTCAGGGGGGCGGAGCCTATGGAAAAACGCCAGCAACGC
GGCCTTTTTACGGTTCCTGGCCTTTTGCTGGCCTTTTGCTCACATGTTCTTTCCTGCGTTATCCCCTGAT
TCTGTGGATAACCGTATTACCGCCTTTGAGTGAGCTGATACCGCTCGCCGCAGCCGAACGACCGAGCGCA
GCGAGTCAGTGAGCGAGGAAGCGGAAGAGCGCCCAATACGCAAACCGCCTCTCCCCGCGCGTTGGCCGAT
TCATTAATGCAGCTGGCACGACAGGTTTCCCGACTGGAAAGCGGGCAGTGAGCGCAACGCAATTAATGTG
AGTTAGCTCACTCATTAGGCACCCCAGGCTTTACACTTTATGCTTCCGGCTCGTATGTTGTGTGGAATTG
TGAGCGGATAACAATTTCACACAGGAAACAGCTATGACCATGATTACGCCAAGCGCGCAATTAACCCTCA
CTAAAGGGAACAAAAGCTGGAGCTGCAAGCTTAATGTAGTCTTATGCAATACTCTTGTAGTCTTGCAACA
TGGTAACGATGAGTTAGCAACATGCCTTACAAGGAGAGAAAAAGCACCGTGCATGCCGATTGGTGGAAGT
AAGGTGGTACGATCGTGCCTTATTAGGAAGGCAACAGACGGGTCTGACATGGATTGGACGAACCACTGAA
TTGCCGCATTGCAGAGATATTGTATTTAAGTGCCTAGCTCGATACATAAACGGGTCTCTCTGGTTAGACC
AGATCTGAGCCTGGGAGCTCTCTGGCTAACTAGGGAACCCACTGCTTAAGCCTCAATAAAGCTTGCCTTG
AGTGCTTCAAGTAGTGTGTGCCCGTCTGTTGTGTGACTCTGGTAACTAGAGATCCCTCAGACCCTTTTAG
TCAGTGTGGAAAATCTCTAGCAGTGGCGCCCGAACAGGGACTTGAAAGCGAAAGGGAAACCAGAGGAGCT
CTCTCGACGCAGGACTCGGCTTGCTGAAGCGCGCACGGCAAGAGGCGAGGGGCGGCGACTGGTGAGTACG
CCAAAAATTTTGACTAGCGGAGGCTAGAAGGAGAGAGATGGGTGCGAGAGCGTCAGTATTAAGCGGGGGA
GAATTAGATCGCGATGGGAAAAAATTCGGTTAAGGCCAGGGGGAAAGAAAAAATATAAATTAAAACATAT
AGTATGGGCAAGCAGGGAGCTAGAACGATTCGCAGTTAATCCTGGCCTGTTAGAAACATCAGAAGGCTGT
AGACAAATACTGGGACAGCTACAACCATCCCTTCAGACAGGATCAGAAGAACTTAGATCATTATATAATA
CAGTAGCAACCCTCTATTGTGTGCATCAAAGGATAGAGATAAAAGACACCAAGGAAGCTTTAGACAAGAT
AGAGGAAGAGCAAAACAAAAGTAAGACCACCGCACAGCAAGCGGCCGCTGATCTTCAGACCTGGAGGAGG
AGATATGAGGGACAATTGGAGAAGTGAATTATATAAATATAAAGTAGTAAAAATTGAACCATTAGGAGTA
GCACCCACCAAGGCAAAGAGAAGAGTGGTGCAGAGAGAAAAAAGAGCAGTGGGAATAGGAGCTTTGTTCC
TTGGGTTCTTGGGAGCAGCAGGAAGCACTATGGGCGCAGCGTCAATGACGCTGACGGTACAGGCCAGACA
ATTATTGTCTGGTATAGTGCAGCAGCAGAACAATTTGCTGAGGGCTATTGAGGCGCAACAGCATCTGTTG
CAACTCACAGTCTGGGGCATCAAGCAGCTCCAGGCAAGAATCCTGGCTGTGGAAAGATACCTAAAGGATC
AACAGCTCCTGGGGATTTGGGGTTGCTCTGGAAAACTCATTTGCACCACTGCTGTGCCTTGGAATGCTAG
TTGGAGTAATAAATCTCTGGAACAGATTTGGAATCACACGACCTGGATGGAGTGGGACAGAGAAATTAAC
AATTACACAAGCTTAATACACTCCTTAATTGAAGAATCGCAAAACCAGCAAGAAAAGAATGAACAAGAAT
TATTGGAATTAGATAAATGGGCAAGTTTGTGGAATTGGTTTAACATAACAAATTGGCTGTGGTATATAAA
ATTATTCATAATGATAGTAGGAGGCTTGGTAGGTTTAAGAATAGTTTTTGCTGTACTTTCTATAGTGAAT
AGAGTTAGGCAGGGATATTCACCATTATCGTTTCAGACCCACCTCCCAACCCCGAGGGGACCCAGAGAGG
GCCTATTTCCCATGATTCCTTCATATTTGCATATACGATACAAGGCTGTTAGAGAGATAATTAGAATTAA
TTTGACTGTAAACACAAAGATATTAGTACAAAATACGTGACGTAGAAAGTAATAATTTCTTGGGTAGTTT
GCAGTTTTAAAATTATGTTTTAAAATGGACTATCATATGCTTACCGTAACTTGAAAGTATTTCGATTTCT
TGGCTTTATATATCTTGTGGAAAGGACGAAACACCGGTTATCCTGTCGAAGTAAAGGTTTTAGAGCTAGA
AATAGCAAGTTAAAATAAGGCTAGTCCGTTATCAACTTGAAAAAGTGGCACCGAGTCGGTGCTTTTTTAA
GCTTGGCGTAACTAGATCTTGAGACAAATGGCAGTATTCATCCACAATTTTAAAAGAAAAGGGGGGATTG
GGGGGTACAGTGCAGGGGAAAGAATAGTAGACATAATAGCAACAGACATACAAACTAAAGAATTACAAAA
ACAAATTACAAAAATTCAAAATTTTCGGGTTTATTACAGGGACAGCAGAGATCCACTTTGGCGCCGGCTC
GAGGGGG
Features (pLannotate 1.2.2; 29 found; start..end, strand, type, name):
     14..80      +  CDS            small t antigen (fragment): SV40 (simian virus 40) small t antigen
    106..317     +  promoter       EF-1α core promoter: core promoter for human elongation factor EF-1α
    318..1256    +  intron         EF-1α intron A: intron upstream of the start codon of human EF-1α
   1278..1877    +  CDS            PuroR (fragment): puromycin N-acetyltransferase; pac from Streptomyces; confers resistance to puromycin
   1893..2481    +  misc_feature   WPRE: woodchuck hepatitis virus posttranscriptional regulatory element
   2532..2551    +  misc_feature   cPPT/CTS (fragment): central polypurine tract and central termination sequence of HIV-1
   2553..2786    +  LTR            3' LTR (ΔU3): self-inactivating 3' long terminal repeat (LTR) from HIV-1
   2864..2985    +  polyA_signal   SV40 poly(A) signal: SV40 polyadenylation signal
   3025..3160    +  rep_origin     SV40 ori: SV40 origin of replication
   3181..3199    -  promoter       T7 promoter: promoter for bacteriophage T7 RNA polymerase
   3207..3362    +  CDS            lacZα (fragment): LacZα fragment of β-galactosidase; lacZ fragment
   3367..3795    +  rep_origin     f1 ori (sequence partly withheld): f1 bacteriophage origin of replication; arrow indicates direction of (+) strand synthesis
   3848..3952    +  promoter       AmpR promoter: bla
   3953..4813    +  CDS            AmpR: β-lactamase; bla; confers resistance to ampicillin, carbenicillin, and related antibiotics
   4984..5572    +  rep_origin     ori: high-copy-number ColE1/pMB1/pBR322/pUC origin of replication
   5755..5847    +  CDS            lacI (fragment): lac repressor; lacI; The lac repressor binds to the lac operator to inhibit transcription in E. coli. This inhibition can be relieved by adding lactose or isopropyl-β-D-thiogalactopyranoside (IPTG).
   5860..5881    +  protein_bind   CAP binding site: CAP binding activates transcription in the presence of cAMP. E. coli catabolite activator protein
   5896..5926    +  promoter       lac promoter: promoter for the E. coli lac operon
   5934..5950    +  protein_bind   lac operator: The lac repressor binds to the lac operator to inhibit transcription in E. coli. This inhibition can be relieved by adding lactose or isopropyl-β-D-thiogalactopyranoside (IPTG). lac repressor encoded by lacI
   5995..6013    +  promoter       T3 promoter: promoter for bacteriophage T3 RNA polymerase
   6041..6267    +  promoter       RSV promoter: Rous sarcoma virus enhancer/promoter
   6268..6448    +  LTR            5' LTR (truncated): truncated 5' long terminal repeat (LTR) from HIV-1
   6495..6620    +  misc_feature   HIV-1 Ψ: packaging signal of human immunodeficiency virus type 1
   6604..6967    +  CDS            HIV-1 gag (fragment): gag protein from human immunodeficiency virus 1; gag
   7113..7346    +  misc_feature   RRE: The Rev response element (RRE) of HIV-1 allows for Rev-dependent mRNA export from the nucleus to the cytoplasm.
   7723..7749    +  CDS            Rev (fragment): human immunodeficiency virus 1 (HIV-1) Rev protein; rev; enhances nuclear export of unspliced and incompletely spliced viral mRNAs
   7753..7993    +  promoter       U6 promoter: RNA polymerase III promoter for human U6 snRNA
   8023..8098    +  misc_RNA       gRNA scaffold: guide RNA scaffold for the Streptococcus pyogenes CRISPR/Cas9 system
   8154..8271    +  misc_feature   cPPT/CTS: central polypurine tract and central termination sequence of HIV-1
