[The description below was written by a language model from this plasmid's Addgene catalogue record and pLannotate feature annotations shown in this document.]
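Description:
Non-targeting control gRNA (BRDN0001147708) is a third-generation lentiviral guide RNA plasmid built on the lentiGuide-Puro backbone, intended for delivery into mammalian cells as a negative control in CRISPR-Cas9 experiments. It is maintained in E. coli as a high-copy plasmid through a ColE1/pUC-type origin and selected with ampicillin via the β-lactamase gene. An f1 origin, an SV40 origin and poly(A) signal, and remnants of lac and T7/T3 promoter elements are also carried in the backbone.

The lentiviral transfer cassette begins with an RSV promoter fused to a truncated HIV-1 5' LTR, which makes genomic RNA production Tat-independent. This is followed by the Ψ packaging signal with a gag fragment, the Rev response element for Rev-dependent nuclear export, and a cPPT/CTS element that aids nuclear import of the provirus. It ends in a ΔU3 self-inactivating 3' LTR. Within these boundaries, a human U6 RNA polymerase III promoter drives a 20-nucleotide spacer joined to the Streptococcus pyogenes gRNA scaffold. The spacer is designed as a non-targeting control and is listed under the human species field. Downstream, the EF-1α core promoter with its intron A expresses puromycin N-acetyltransferase, allowing puromycin selection of transduced cells, and a WPRE enhances transcript expression.

The plasmid does not encode Cas9, so the nuclease must be supplied separately, for example in cells already expressing it. The construct serves as a baseline control alongside gene-targeting guides in the same vector, letting users separate gene-specific effects from those of transduction, selection and Cas9/gRNA expression.
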