Addgene plasmid #80215: non-targeting control gRNA (BRDN0001147708)
Purpose: 3rd generation lentiviral gRNA plasmid, non-targeting control gRNA
Depositing lab: John Doench & David Root. Depositing organization: Broad Institute. Publication: Optimized sgRNA design to maximize activity and minimize off-target effects of CRISPR-Cas9. Doench JG, Fusi N, Sullender M, Hegde M, Vaimberg EW, Donovan KF, Smith I, Tothova Z, Wilen C, Orchard R, Virgin HW, Listgarten J, Root DE. Nat Biotechnol. 2016 Jan 18. doi: 10.1038/nbt.3437. PubMed 26780180.
Backbone
  Vector backbone: lentiGuide-Puro
  Backbone manufacturer: Zhang Lab (Addgene plasmid # 52963)
  Vector type: Mammalian Expression, Lentiviral, CRISPR
  Selectable markers: Puromycin
Growth in bacteria
  Bacterial resistance: Ampicillin, 100 μg/mL
  Growth temperature: 37°C
  Growth strain: DH5alpha
  Copy number: High Copy
Gene/Insert
  Gene/Insert name: Non-targeting control gRNA
  gRNA/shRNA sequence: GTTATCCTGTCGAAGTAAAG
  Species: H. sapiens (human)
  Promoter: hU6
  Cloning method: Unknown
  Sequencing primers: 5′ U6-F; 3′ pS2-R
Terms and licenses: Academic/Nonprofit Terms; Industry Terms: Not Available to Industry
How to cite: non-targeting control gRNA (BRDN0001147708) was a gift from John Doench & David Root (Addgene plasmid # 80215 ; http://n2t.net/addgene:80215 ; RRID:Addgene_80215)
