>Addgene plasmid #80215 | non-targeting control gRNA (BRDN0001147708) | depositor partial sequence | sequence record 150909 | Target Sequence
GTTATCCTGTCGAAGTAAAG
