>Addgene plasmid #80215 | non-targeting control gRNA (BRDN0001147708) | addgene partial sequence | sequence record 189121 | hU6-F
GTAATAATTTCTTGGGTAGTTTGCAGTTTTAAAATTATGTTTTAAAATGGACTATCATATGCTTACCGTA
ACTTGAAAGTATTTCGATTTCTTGGCTTTATATATCTTGTGGAAAGGACGAAACACCGGTTATCCTGTCG
AAGTAAAGGTTTTAGAGCTAGAAATAGCAAGTTAAAATAAGGCTAGTCCGTTATCAACTTGAAAAAGTGG
CACCGAGTCGGTGCTTTTTTAAGCTTGGCGTAACTAGATCTTGAGACAAATGGCAGTATTCATCCACAAT
TTTAAAAGAAAAGGGGGGATTGGGGGGTACAGTGCAGGGGAAAGAATAGTAGACATAATAGCAACAGACA
TACAAACTAAAGAATTACAAAAACAAATTACAAAAATTCAAAATTTTCGGGTTTATTACAGGGACAGCAG
AGATCCACTTTGGCGCCGGCTCGAGGGGGCCCGGGTGCAAAGATGGATAAAGTTTTAAACAGAGAGGAAT
CTTTGCAGCTAATGGACCTTCTAGGTCTTGAAAGGAGTGGGAATTGGCTCCGGTGCCCGTCAGTGGGCAG
AGCGCACATC
